Addgene plasmid #112667: pZ:F3-P CAGGS tdTPH-F
Purpose: Donor vector for FLPe recombinase-mediated cassette exchange in master cell lines created with plasmid #112666. This vector allows constitutive expression of your protein of interest.
Depositing lab: Catherine Verfaillie. Depositing organization: Katholieke Universiteit Leuven. Publication: Efficient Recombinase-Mediated Cassette Exchange in hPSCs to Study the Hepatocyte Lineage Reveals AAVS1 Locus-Mediated Transgene Inhibition. Ordovas L, Boon R, Pistoni M, Chen Y, Wolfs E, Guo W, Sambathkumar R, Bobis-Wozowicz S, Helsen N, Vanhove J, Berckmans P, Cai Q, Vanuytsel K, Eggermont K, Vanslembrouck V, Schmidt BZ, Raitano S, Van Den Bosch L, Nahmias Y, Cathomen T, Struys T, Verfaillie CM. Stem Cell Reports. 2015 Nov 10;5(5):918-931. doi: 10.1016/j.stemcr.2015.09.004. Epub 2015 Oct 8. PubMed 26455413.
Backbone
  Vector backbone: pZ F3 CAGGS GPHTK F (AddGene plasmid 112666)
  Backbone size w/o insert (bp): 9000
  Total vector size (bp): 9820
  Vector type: Mammalian Expression, AAV ; Donor plasmid for recombinase-mediated cassette exchange
  Selectable markers: Puromycin, Hygromycin
Growth in bacteria
  Bacterial resistance: Ampicillin, 100 μg/mL
  Growth temperature: 37°C
  Growth strain: DH5alpha
  Copy number: High Copy
Gene/Insert
  Gene/Insert name: tdT (alt name: tandem dimer Tomato)
  Insert size (bp): 1428
Terms and licenses: Academic/Nonprofit Terms; Industry Terms: Not Available to Industry
How to cite: pZ:F3-P CAGGS tdTPH-F was a gift from Catherine Verfaillie (Addgene plasmid # 112667 ; http://n2t.net/addgene:112667 ; RRID:Addgene_112667)
