[The description below was written by a language model from this plasmid's Addgene catalogue record and pLannotate feature annotations shown in this document.]
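Description:
pZ:F3-P CAGGS tdTPH-F is a mammalian donor plasmid for FLPe recombinase-mediated cassette exchange (RMCE). It is intended for master cell lines that were first generated with the companion targeting vector, from which its backbone derives. The bacterial portion is pBluescript-like, with a high-copy ColE1/pUC origin, an f1 origin, ampicillin resistance, and residual lac, T3 and T7 elements. The catalogue gives a total size of 9,820 bp, whereas both the depositor and sequencing-derived records are 10,292 nt. These two records carry identical feature sets that differ only in their numbering start point.

The payload sits between left and right homology arms from the AAVS1 site in intron 1 of human PPP1R12C, which explains the "AAV" tag in the vector type; no AAV ITRs are annotated. A CAGGS promoter (CMV enhancer, chicken β-actin promoter and chimeric intron) drives tdTomato. A hygromycin resistance coding sequence follows on the same strand, ending at an SV40 polyadenylation signal. The element linking the two reading frames is not annotated. In the opposite orientation, next to the left arm, lies a promoterless puromycin resistance gene preceded by a splice acceptor and followed by a bGH poly(A) signal. This gene-trap arrangement should express puromycin resistance only from an upstream transcribed locus or promoter.

One minimal FRT site is annotated near the right arm. The heterospecific F3 site implied by the plasmid name was not detected by the annotation, although RMCE requires such a pair. After exchange, the cassette gives constitutive expression of the tdTomato reporter, or of a protein of interest cloned in its place, at a defined genomic position. The associated publication applied this system in human pluripotent stem cells.
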