Features (pLannotate 1.2.2; 26 found; start..end, strand, type, name):
     24..128     +  promoter       AmpR promoter: bla
    129..989     +  CDS            AmpR: β-lactamase; bla; confers resistance to ampicillin, carbenicillin, and related antibiotics
   1160..1748    +  rep_origin     ori: high-copy-number ColE1/pMB1/pBR322/pUC origin of replication
   1931..2023    +  CDS            lacI (fragment): lac repressor; lacI; The lac repressor binds to the lac operator to inhibit transcription in E. coli. This inhibition can be relieved by adding lactose or isopropyl-β-D-thiogalactopyranoside (IPTG).
   2036..2057    +  protein_bind   CAP binding site: CAP binding activates transcription in the presence of cAMP. E. coli catabolite activator protein
   2072..2102    +  promoter       lac promoter: promoter for the E. coli lac operon
   2110..2126    +  protein_bind   lac operator: The lac repressor binds to the lac operator to inhibit transcription in E. coli. This inhibition can be relieved by adding lactose or isopropyl-β-D-thiogalactopyranoside (IPTG). lac repressor encoded by lacI
   2171..2189    +  promoter       T3 promoter: promoter for bacteriophage T3 RNA polymerase
   2202..2218    +  misc_feature   MCS (fragment): pBluescript multiple cloning site
   2219..3055    -  misc_feature   HA-R: right homology arm from the adeno-associated virus integration site (AAVS1) within intron 1 of the human PPP1R12C gene
   3065..3098    -  protein_bind   FRT (minimal): supports FLP-mediated excision but not integration (Turan and Bode, 2011) FLP recombinase from the Saccharomyces cerevisiae 2μ plasmid
   3208..3511    +  enhancer       CMV enhancer: human cytomegalovirus immediate early enhancer
   3516..3793    +  promoter       chicken β-actin promoter: No description available
   3794..4810    +  intron         chimeric intron: chimera between introns from chicken β-actin and rabbit β-globin
   4910..6337    +  CDS            tdTomato: tdTomato is a basic (constitutively fluorescent) orange fluorescent protein published in 2004, derived from Discosoma sp.. It is reported to be a somewhat slowly-maturing tandem dimer with low acid sensitivity.
   6428..7453    +  CDS            HygR: aminoglycoside phosphotransferase from E. coli; aph(4)-Ia; confers resistance to hygromycin
   7463..7588    +  CDS            ble (fragment): BLE_KLEPN - Experimental evidence at protein level: Swiss-Prot protein existence level 1. Binding protein with a strong affinity to the bleomycin family of antibiotics. Binds to CL990; an antimitotic-antibiotic compound. From Klebsiella pneumoniae.
   7583..7704    +  polyA_signal   SV40 poly(A) signal: SV40 polyadenylation signal
   7814..7925    -  polyA_signal   bGH poly(A) signal: bovine growth hormone polyadenylation signal
   7964..8029    -  CDS            dmpM (fragment): DMPM_STRAD - Protein inferred from homology: Swiss-Prot protein existence level 3. From Streptomyces alboniger.
   8079..8678    -  CDS            PuroR: puromycin N-acetyltransferase; pac from Streptomyces alboniger; confers resistance to puromycin
   8762..8787    -  misc_feature   SA: splice acceptor site
   8831..9634    -  misc_feature   HA-L: left homology arm from the adeno-associated virus integration site (AAVS1) within intron 1 of the human PPP1R12C gene
   9649..9667    -  promoter       T7 promoter: promoter for bacteriophage T7 RNA polymerase
   9675..9830    +  CDS            lacZα (fragment): LacZα fragment of β-galactosidase; lacZ fragment
   9835..10263   +  rep_origin     f1 ori (sequence partly withheld): f1 bacteriophage origin of replication; arrow indicates direction of (+) strand synthesis
>Addgene plasmid #112667 | pZ:F3-P CAGGS tdTPH-F | depositor full sequence | sequence record 217840 | pZ:F3-P CAGGS tdTPH-F sequence 10292 bps
GTGGCACTTTTCGGGGAAATGTGCGCGGAACCCCTATTTGTTTATTTTTCTAAATACATTCAAATATGTA
TCCGCTCATGAGACAATAACCCTGATAAATGCTTCAATAATATTGAAAAAGGAAGAGTATGAGTATTCAA
CATTTCCGTGTCGCCCTTATTCCCTTTTTTGCGGCATTTTGCCTTCCTGTTTTTGCTCACCCAGAAACGC
TGGTGAAAGTAAAAGATGCTGAAGATCAGTTGGGTGCACGAGTGGGTTACATCGAACTGGATCTCAACAG
CGGTAAGATCCTTGAGAGTTTTCGCCCCGAAGAACGTTTTCCAATGATGAGCACTTTTAAAGTTCTGCTA
TGTGGCGCGGTATTATCCCGTATTGACGCCGGGCAAGAGCAACTCGGTCGCCGCATACACTATTCTCAGA
ATGACTTGGTTGAGTACTCACCAGTCACAGAAAAGCATCTTACGGATGGCATGACAGTAAGAGAATTATG
CAGTGCTGCCATAACCATGAGTGATAACACTGCGGCCAACTTACTTCTGACAACGATCGGAGGACCGAAG
GAGCTAACCGCTTTTTTGCACAACATGGGGGATCATGTAACTCGCCTTGATCGTTGGGAACCGGAGCTGA
ATGAAGCCATACCAAACGACGAGCGTGACACCACGATGCCTGTAGCAATGGCAACAACGTTGCGCAAACT
ATTAACTGGCGAACTACTTACTCTAGCTTCCCGGCAACAATTAATAGACTGGATGGAGGCGGATAAAGTT
GCAGGACCACTTCTGCGCTCGGCCCTTCCGGCTGGCTGGTTTATTGCTGATAAATCTGGAGCCGGTGAGC
GTGGGTCTCGCGGTATCATTGCAGCACTGGGGCCAGATGGTAAGCCCTCCCGTATCGTAGTTATCTACAC
GACGGGGAGTCAGGCAACTATGGATGAACGAAATAGACAGATCGCTGAGATAGGTGCCTCACTGATTAAG
CATTGGTAACTGTCAGACCAAGTTTACTCATATATACTTTAGATTGATTTAAAACTTCATTTTTAATTTA
AAAGGATCTAGGTGAAGATCCTTTTTGATAATCTCATGACCAAAATCCCTTAACGTGAGTTTTCGTTCCA
CTGAGCGTCAGACCCCGTAGAAAAGATCAAAGGATCTTCTTGAGATCCTTTTTTTCTGCGCGTAATCTGC
TGCTTGCAAACAAAAAAACCACCGCTACCAGCGGTGGTTTGTTTGCCGGATCAAGAGCTACCAACTCTTT
TTCCGAAGGTAACTGGCTTCAGCAGAGCGCAGATACCAAATACTGTCCTTCTAGTGTAGCCGTAGTTAGG
CCACCACTTCAAGAACTCTGTAGCACCGCCTACATACCTCGCTCTGCTAATCCTGTTACCAGTGGCTGCT
GCCAGTGGCGATAAGTCGTGTCTTACCGGGTTGGACTCAAGACGATAGTTACCGGATAAGGCGCAGCGGT
CGGGCTGAACGGGGGGTTCGTGCACACAGCCCAGCTTGGAGCGAACGACCTACACCGAACTGAGATACCT
ACAGCGTGAGCTATGAGAAAGCGCCACGCTTCCCGAAGGGAGAAAGGCGGACAGGTATCCGGTAAGCGGC
AGGGTCGGAACAGGAGAGCGCACGAGGGAGCTTCCAGGGGGAAACGCCTGGTATCTTTATAGTCCTGTCG
GGTTTCGCCACCTCTGACTTGAGCGTCGATTTTTGTGATGCTCGTCAGGGGGGCGGAGCCTATGGAAAAA
CGCCAGCAACGCGGCCTTTTTACGGTTCCTGGCCTTTTGCTGGCCTTTTGCTCACATGTTCTTTCCTGCG
TTATCCCCTGATTCTGTGGATAACCGTATTACCGCCTTTGAGTGAGCTGATACCGCTCGCCGCAGCCGAA
CGACCGAGCGCAGCGAGTCAGTGAGCGAGGAAGCGGAAGAGCGCCCAATACGCAAACCGCCTCTCCCCGC
GCGTTGGCCGATTCATTAATGCAGCTGGCACGACAGGTTTCCCGACTGGAAAGCGGGCAGTGAGCGCAAC
GCAATTAATGTGAGTTAGCTCACTCATTAGGCACCCCAGGCTTTACACTTTATGCTTCCGGCTCGTATGT
TGTGTGGAATTGTGAGCGGATAACAATTTCACACAGGAAACAGCTATGACCATGATTACGCCAAGCGCGC
AATTAACCCTCACTAAAGGGAACAAAAGCTGGAGCTCCACCGCGGTGGAGAGCAGAGCCAGGAACCCCTG
TAGGGAAGGGGCAGGAGAGCCAGGGGCATGAGATGGTGGACGAGGAAGGGGGACAGGGAAGCCTGAGCGC
CTCTCCTGGGCTTGCCAAGGACTCAAACCCAGAAGCCCAGAGCAGGGCCTTAGGGAAGCGGGACCCTGCT
CTGGGCGGAGGAATATGTCCCAGATAGCACTGGGGACTCTTTAAGGAAAGAAGGATGGAGAAAGAGAAAG
GGAGTAGAGGCGGCCACGACCTGGTGAACACCTAGGACGCACCATTCTCACAAAGGGAGTTTTCCACACG
GACACCCCCCTCCTCACCACAGCCCTGCCAGGACGGGGCTGGCTACTGGCCTTATCTCACAGGTAAAACT
GACGCACGGAGGAACAATATAAATTGGGGACTAGAAAGGTGAAGAGCCAAAGTTAGAACTCAGGACCAAC
TTATTCTGATTTTGTTTTTCCAAACTGCTTCTCCTCTTGGGAAGTGTAAGGAAGCTGCAGCACCAGGATC
AGTGAAACGCACCAGACAGCCGCGTCAGAGCAGCTCAGGTTCTGGGAGAGGGTAGCGCAGGGTGGCCACT
GAGAACCGGGCAGGTCACGCATCCCCCCCTTCCCTCCCACCCCCTGCCAAGCTCTCCCTCCCAGGATCCT
CTCTGGCTCCATCGTAAGCAAACCTTAGAGGTTCTGGCAAGGAGAGAGATGGCTCCAGGAAATGGGGGTG
TGTCACCAGATAAGGAATCTGCCTAACAGGAGGTGGGGGTTAGACCCAATATCAGGAGACTAGGAAGGAG
GAGGCCTAAGGATGGGGCTTTTCTGTCACCAATCCTGTCCCTAGTAGCGGCCGCGAAGTTCCTATACTTT
CTAGAGAATAGGAACTTCTTCGATCTCGAGTGTACAGCATCATCGTCGACATTGATTATTGACTAGCTAG
TTATTAATAGTAATCAATTACGGGGTCATTAGTTCATAGCCCATATATGGAGTTCCGCGTTACATAACTT
ACGGTAAATGGCCCGCCTGGCTGACCGCCCAACGACCCCCGCCCATTGACGTCAATAATGACGTATGTTC
CCATAGTAACGCCAATAGGGACTTTCCATTGACGTCAATGGGTGGAGTATTTACGGTAAACTGCCCACTT
GGCAGTACATCAAGTGTATCATATGCCAAGTACGCCCCCTATTGACGTCAATGACGGTAAATGGCCCGCC
TGGCATTATGCCCAGTACATGACCTTATGGGACTTTCCTACTTGGCAGTACATCTACGTATTAGTCATCG
CTATTACCATGATGGTCGAGGTGAGCCCCACGTTCTGCTTCACTCTCCCCATCTCCCCCCCCTCCCCACC
CCCAATTTTGTATTTATTTATTTTTTAATTATTTTGTGCAGCGATGGGGGCGGGGGGGGGGGGGGGGCGC
GCGCCAGGCGGGGCGGGGCGGGGCGAGGGGCGGGGCGGGGCGAGGCGGAGAGGTGCGGCGGCAGCCAATC
AGAGCGGCGCGCTCCGAAAGTTTCCTTTTATGGCGAGGCGGCGGCGGCGGCGGCCCTATAAAAAGCGAAG
CGCGCGGCGGGCGGGAGTCGCTGCGCGCTGCCTTCGCCCCGTGCCCCGCTCCGCCGCCGCCTCGCGCCGC
CCGCCCCGGCTCTGACTGACCGCGTTACTCCCACAGGTGAGCGGGCGGGACGGCCCTTCTCCTCCGGGCT
GTAATTAGCGCTTGGTTTAATGACGGCTTGTTTCTTTTCTGTGGCTGCGTGAAAGCCTTGAGGGGCTCCG
GGAGGGCCCTTTGTGCGGGGGGAGCGGCTCGGGGGGTGCGTGCGTGTGTGTGTGCGTGGGGAGCGCCGCG
TGCGGCTCCGCGCTGCCCGGCGGCTGTGAGCGCTGCGGGCGCGGCGCGGGGCTTTGTGCGCTCCGCAGTG
TGCGCGAGGGGAGCGCGGCCGGGGGCGGTGCCCCGCGGTGCGGGGGGGGCTGCGAGGGGAACAAAGGCTG
CGTGCGGGGTGTGTGCGTGGGGGGGTGAGCAGGGGGTGTGGGCGCGTCGGTCGGGCTGCAACCCCCCCTG
CACCCCCCTCCCCGAGTTGCTGAGCACGGCCCGGCTTCGGGTGCGGGGCTCCGTACGGGGCGTGGCGCGG
GGCTCGCCGTGCCGGGCGGGGGGTGGCGGCAGGTGGGGGTGCCGGGCGGGGCGGGGCCGCCTCGGGCCGG
GGAGGGCTCGGGGGAGGGGCGCGGCGGCCCCCGGAGCGCCGGCGGCTGTCGAGGCGCGGCGAGCCGCAGC
CATTGCCTTTTATGGTAATCGTGCGAGAGGGCGCAGGGACTTCCTTTGTCCCAAATCTGTGCGGAGCCGA
AATCTGGGAGGCGCCGCCGCACCCCCTCTAGCGGGCGCGGGGCGAAGCGGTGCGGCGCCGGCAGGAAGGA
AATGGGCGGGGAGGGCCTTCGTGCGTCGCCGCGCCGCCGTCCCCTTCTCCCTCTCCAGCCTCGGGGCTGT
CCGCGGGGGGACGGCTGCCTTCGGGGGGGACGGGGCAGGGCGGGGTTCGGCTTCTGGCGTGTGACCGGCG
GCTCTAGAGCCTCTGCTAACCATGTTCATGCCTTCTTCTTTTTCCTACAGCTCCTGGGCAACGTGCTGGT
TATTGTGCTGTCTCATCATTTTGGCAAAGAATTCATTTAAATATGCATACGTATACCAATTGATATCACC
GGTGCCACCATGGTGAGCAAGGGCGAGGAGGTCATCAAAGAGTTCATGCGCTTCAAGGTGCGCATGGAGG
GCTCCATGAACGGCCACGAGTTCGAGATCGAGGGCGAGGGCGAGGGCCGCCCCTACGAGGGCACCCAGAC
CGCCAAGCTGAAGGTGACCAAGGGCGGCCCCCTGCCCTTCGCCTGGGACATCCTGTCCCCCCAGTTCATG
TACGGCTCCAAGGCGTACGTGAAGCACCCCGCCGACATCCCCGATTACAAGAAGCTGTCCTTCCCCGAGG
GCTTCAAGTGGGAGCGCGTGATGAACTTCGAGGACGGCGGTCTGGTGACCGTGACCCAGGACTCCTCCCT
GCAGGACGGCACGCTGATCTACAAGGTGAAGATGCGCGGCACCAACTTCCCCCCCGACGGCCCCGTAATG
CAGAAGAAGACCATGGGCTGGGAGGCCTCCACCGAGCGCCTGTACCCCCGCGACGGCGTGCTGAAGGGCG
AGATCCACCAGGCCCTGAAGCTGAAGGACGGCGGCCACTACCTGGTGGAGTTCAAGACCATCTACATGGC
CAAGAAGCCCGTGCAACTGCCCGGCTACTACTACGTGGACACCAAGCTGGACATCACCTCCCACAACGAG
GACTACACCATCGTGGAACAGTACGAGCGCTCCGAGGGCCGCCACCACCTGTTCCTGGGGCATGGCACCG
GCAGCACCGGCAGCGGCAGCTCCGGCACCGCCTCCTCCGAGGACAACAACATGGCCGTCATCAAAGAGTT
CATGCGCTTCAAGGTGCGCATGGAGGGCTCCATGAACGGCCACGAGTTCGAGATCGAGGGCGAGGGCGAG
GGCCGCCCCTACGAGGGCACCCAGACCGCCAAGCTGAAGGTGACCAAGGGCGGCCCCCTGCCCTTCGCCT
GGGACATCCTGTCCCCCCAGTTCATGTACGGCTCCAAGGCGTACGTGAAGCACCCCGCCGACATCCCCGA
TTACAAGAAGCTGTCCTTCCCCGAGGGCTTCAAGTGGGAGCGCGTGATGAACTTCGAGGACGGCGGTCTG
GTGACCGTGACCCAGGACTCCTCCCTGCAGGACGGCACGCTGATCTACAAGGTGAAGATGCGCGGCACCA
ACTTCCCCCCCGACGGCCCCGTAATGCAGAAGAAGACCATGGGCTGGGAGGCCTCCACCGAGCGCCTGTA
CCCCCGCGACGGCGTGCTGAAGGGCGAGATCCACCAGGCCCTGAAGCTGAAGGACGGCGGCCACTACCTG
GTGGAGTTCAAGACCATCTACATGGCCAAGAAGCCCGTGCAACTGCCCGGCTACTACTACGTGGACACCA
AGCTGGACATCACCTCCCACAACGAGGACTACACCATCGTGGAACAGTACGAGCGCTCCGAGGGCCGCCA
CCACCTGTTCCTGTACGGCATGGACGAGCTGTACAAGGGTGGTGGCTCGGGGGGAGGAGCGACAAACTTT
AGCTTGCTGAAGCAAGCTGGTGACGTTGAGGAGAATCCCGGACCAGGATTCACGCGTATGAAAAAGCCTG
AACTCACCGCGACGTCTGTCGAGAAGTTTCTGATCGAAAAGTTCGACAGCGTCTCCGACCTGATGCAGCT
CTCGGAGGGCGAAGAATCTCGTGCTTTCAGCTTCGATGTAGGAGGGCGTGGATATGTCCTGCGGGTAAAT
AGCTGCGCCGATGGTTTCTACAAAGATCGTTATGTTTATCGGCACTTTGCATCGGCCGCGCTCCCGATTC
CGGAAGTGCTTGACATTGGGGAATTCAGCGAGAGCCTGACCTATTGCATCTCCCGCCGTGCACAGGGTGT
CACGTTGCAAGACCTGCCTGAAACCGAACTGCCCGCTGTTCTGCAGCCGGTCGCGGAGGCCATGGATGCG
ATCGCTGCGGCCGATCTTAGCCAGACGAGCGGGTTCGGCCCATTCGGACCGCAAGGAATCGGTCAATACA
CTACATGGCGTGATTTCATATGCGCGATTGCTGATCCCCATGTGTATCACTGGCAAACTGTGATGGACGA
CACCGTCAGTGCGTCCGTCGCGCAGGCTCTCGATGAGCTGATGCTTTGGGCCGAGGACTGCCCCGAAGTC
CGGCACCTCGTGCACGCGGATTTCGGCTCCAACAATGTCCTGACGGACAATGGCCGCATAACAGCGGTCA
TTGACTGGAGCGAGGCGATGTTCGGGGATTCCCAATACGAGGTCGCCAACATCTTCTTCTGGAGGCCGTG
GTTGGCTTGTATGGAGCAGCAGACGCGCTACTTCGAGCGGAGGCATCCGGAGCTTGCAGGATCGCCGCGG
CTCCGGGCGTATATGCTCCGCATTGGTCTTGACCAACTCTATCAGAGCTTGGTTGACGGCAATTTCGATG
ATGCAGCTTGGGCGCAGGGTCGATGCGACGCAATCGTCCGATCCGGAGCCGGGACTGTCGGGCGTACACA
AATCGCCCGCAGAAGCGCGGCCGTCTGGACCGATGGCTGTGTAGAAGTACTCGCCGATAGTGGAAACCGA
CGCCCCAGCACTCGTCCGAGGGCAAAGGAATAGCACGTGCTACGAGATTTCGATTCCACCGCCGCCTTCT
ATGAAAGGTTGGGCTTCGGAATCGTTTTCCGGGACGCCGGCTGGATGATCCTCCAGCGCGGGGATCTCAT
GCTGGAGTTCTTCGCCCACCCCAACTTGTTTATTGCAGCTTATAATGGTTACAAATAAAGCAATAGCATC
ACAAATTTCACAAATAAAGCATTTTTTTCACTGCATTCTAGTTGTGGTTTGTCCAAACTCATCAATGTAT
CTTATCATGTCTGTTCGAACTAGTGTCGAGTGCTATTGTCTTCCCAATCCTCCCCCTTGCTGTCCTGCCC
CACCCCACCCCCCAGAATAGAATGACACCTACTCAGACAATGCGATGCAATTTCCTCATTTTATTAGGAA
AGGACAGTGGGAGTGGCACCTTCCAGGGTCAAGGAAGGCACGGGGGAGGGGCAAACAACAGATGGCTGGC
AACTAGAAGGCACAGTCGAGGCTGATCAGCGGGTTTAAACGGGCCCTCTAGAGTCGGTGGGCCTCGGGGG
CGGGTGCGGGGTCGGCGGGGCCGCCCCGGGTGGCTTCGGTCGGAGCCATGGGGTCGTGCGCTCCTTTCGG
TCGGGCGCTGCGGGTCGTGGGGCGGGCGTCAGGCACCGGGCTTGCGGGTCATGCACCAGGTGCGCGGTCC
TTCGGGCACCTCGACGTCGGCGGTGACGGTGAAGCCGAGCCGCTCGTAGAAGGGGAGGTTGCGGGGCGCG
GAGGTCTCCAGGAAGGCGGGCACCCCGGCGCGCTCGGCCGCCTCCACTCCGGGGAGCACGACGGCGCTGC
CCAGACCCTTGCCCTGGTGGTCGGGCGAGACGCCGACGGTGGCCAGGAACCACGCGGGCTCCTTGGGCCG
GTGCGGCGCCAGGAGGCCTTCCATCTGTTGCTGCGCGGCCAGCCGGGAACCGCTCAACTCGGCCATGCGC
GGGCCGATCTCGGCGAACACCGCCCCCGCTTCGACGCTCTCCGGCGTGGTCCAGACCGCCACCGCGGCGC
CGTCGTCCGCGACCCACACCTTGCCGATGTCGAGCCCGACGCGCGTGAGGAAGAGTTCTTGCAGCTCGGT
GACCCGCTCGATGTGGCGGTCCGGGTCGACGGTGTGGCGCGTGGCGGGGTAGTCGGCGAACGCGGCGGCG
AGGGTGCGTACGGCCCGGGGGACGTCGTCGCGGGTGGCGAGGCGCACCGTGGGCTTGTACTCGGTCATTT
CGAGCCTAGGGCCGGGATTCTCCTCCACGTCACCGCATGTTAGAAGACTTCCTCTGCCCTCTCCGCTGCC
AGATCTGAGGCCCTGTGGGAGGAAGAGAAGAGGTCAGGCCGAAGTTCCTATACTATTTGAAGAATAGGAA
CTTCAAGCTTGCCCCACTGTGGGGTGGAGGGGACAGATAAAAGTACCCAGAACCAGAGCCACATTAACCG
GCCCTGGGAATATAAGGTGGTCCCAGCTCGGGGACACAGGATCCCTGGAGGCAGCAAACATGCTGTCCTG
AAGTGGACATAGGGGCCCGGGTTGGAGGAAGAAGACTAGCTGAGCTCTCGGACCCCTGGAAGATGCCATG
ACAGGGGGCTGGAAGAGCTAGCACAGACTAGAGAGGTAAGGGGGGTAGGGGAGCTGCCCAAATGAAAGGA
GTGAGAGGTGACCCGAATCCACAGGAGAACGGGGTGTCCAGGCAAAGAAAGCAAGAGGATGGAGAGGTGG
CTAAAGCCAGGGAGACGGGGTACTTTGGGGTTGTCCAGAAAAACGGTGATGATGCAGGCCTACAAGAAGG
GGAGGCGGGACGCAAGGGAGACATCCGTCGGAGAAGGCCATCCTAAGAAACGAGAGATGGCACAGGCCCC
AGAAGGAGAAGGAAAAGGGAACCCAGCGAGTGAAGACGGCATGGGGTTGGGTGAGGGAGGAGAGATGCCC
GGAGAGGACCCAGACACGGGGAGGATCCGCTCAGAGGACATCACGTGGTGCAGCGCCGAGAAGGAAGTGC
TCCGGAAAGAGCATCCTTGGGCAGCAACACAGCAGAGAGCAAGGGGAAGAGGGAGTGGAGGAAGACGGAA
CCTGAAGGAGGCGGCAGGGAAGGATCTGGGCCAGCCGTAGAGGTGACCCAGGCCACAAGCTGCAGACAGA
AAGCGGCACAGGCCCAGGGGAGAGAATGCTGGTCAGAGAAAGCAGGTACCCAATTCGCCCTATAGTGAGT
CGTATTACGCGCGCTCACTGGCCGTCGTTTTACAACGTCGTGACTGGGAAAACCCTGGCGTTACCCAACT
TAATCGCCTTGCAGCACATCCCCCTTTCGCCAGCTGGCGTAATAGCGAAGAGGCCCGCACCGATCGCCCT
TCCCAACAGTTGCGCAGCCTGAATGGCGAATGGG
[124 nt withheld, positions 9835-9958]
C
[91 nt withheld, positions 9960-10050]
A
[49 nt withheld, positions 10052-10100]
CCTTTGACGTTGGAGTCCACGTTCTTT
[37 nt withheld, positions 10128-10164]
ACCCTATCTCGGTCTATTCTTTTGATTTATAAGGGATTTTGCCGATTTCGGCCTATTGGTTAAAAAATGA
GCTGATTTAACAAAAATTTAACGCGAATTTTAACAAAATATTAACGCTTACAATTTAG
