Features (pLannotate 1.2.2; 26 found; start..end, strand, type, name):
      1..837     -  misc_feature   HA-R: right homology arm from the adeno-associated virus integration site (AAVS1) within intron 1 of the human PPP1R12C gene
    847..880     -  protein_bind   FRT (minimal): supports FLP-mediated excision but not integration (Turan and Bode, 2011) FLP recombinase from the Saccharomyces cerevisiae 2μ plasmid
    990..1293    +  enhancer       CMV enhancer: human cytomegalovirus immediate early enhancer
   1298..1575    +  promoter       chicken β-actin promoter: No description available
   1576..2592    +  intron         chimeric intron: chimera between introns from chicken β-actin and rabbit β-globin
   2692..4119    +  CDS            tdTomato: tdTomato is a basic (constitutively fluorescent) orange fluorescent protein published in 2004, derived from Discosoma sp.. It is reported to be a somewhat slowly-maturing tandem dimer with low acid sensitivity.
   4210..5235    +  CDS            HygR: aminoglycoside phosphotransferase from E. coli; aph(4)-Ia; confers resistance to hygromycin
   5245..5370    +  CDS            ble (fragment): BLE_KLEPN - Experimental evidence at protein level: Swiss-Prot protein existence level 1. Binding protein with a strong affinity to the bleomycin family of antibiotics. Binds to CL990; an antimitotic-antibiotic compound. From Klebsiella pneumoniae.
   5365..5486    +  polyA_signal   SV40 poly(A) signal: SV40 polyadenylation signal
   5596..5707    -  polyA_signal   bGH poly(A) signal: bovine growth hormone polyadenylation signal
   5746..5811    -  CDS            dmpM (fragment): DMPM_STRAD - Protein inferred from homology: Swiss-Prot protein existence level 3. From Streptomyces alboniger.
   5861..6460    -  CDS            PuroR: puromycin N-acetyltransferase; pac from Streptomyces alboniger; confers resistance to puromycin
   6544..6569    -  misc_feature   SA: splice acceptor site
   6613..7416    -  misc_feature   HA-L: left homology arm from the adeno-associated virus integration site (AAVS1) within intron 1 of the human PPP1R12C gene
   7431..7449    -  promoter       T7 promoter: promoter for bacteriophage T7 RNA polymerase
   7457..7612    +  CDS            lacZα (fragment): LacZα fragment of β-galactosidase; lacZ fragment
   7617..8045    +  rep_origin     f1 ori (sequence partly withheld): f1 bacteriophage origin of replication; arrow indicates direction of (+) strand synthesis
   8098..8202    +  promoter       AmpR promoter: bla
   8203..9063    +  CDS            AmpR: β-lactamase; bla; confers resistance to ampicillin, carbenicillin, and related antibiotics
   9234..9822    +  rep_origin     ori: high-copy-number ColE1/pMB1/pBR322/pUC origin of replication
  10005..10097   +  CDS            lacI (fragment): lac repressor; lacI; The lac repressor binds to the lac operator to inhibit transcription in E. coli. This inhibition can be relieved by adding lactose or isopropyl-β-D-thiogalactopyranoside (IPTG).
  10110..10131   +  protein_bind   CAP binding site: CAP binding activates transcription in the presence of cAMP. E. coli catabolite activator protein
  10146..10176   +  promoter       lac promoter: promoter for the E. coli lac operon
  10184..10200   +  protein_bind   lac operator: The lac repressor binds to the lac operator to inhibit transcription in E. coli. This inhibition can be relieved by adding lactose or isopropyl-β-D-thiogalactopyranoside (IPTG). lac repressor encoded by lacI
  10245..10263   +  promoter       T3 promoter: promoter for bacteriophage T3 RNA polymerase
  10276..10292   +  misc_feature   MCS (fragment): pBluescript multiple cloning site
>Addgene plasmid #112667 | pZ:F3-P CAGGS tdTPH-F | addgene full sequence | sequence record 229330 | Addgene NGS Result
AGAGCAGAGCCAGGAACCCCTGTAGGGAAGGGGCAGGAGAGCCAGGGGCATGAGATGGTGGACGAGGAAG
GGGGACAGGGAAGCCTGAGCGCCTCTCCTGGGCTTGCCAAGGACTCAAACCCAGAAGCCCAGAGCAGGGC
CTTAGGGAAGCGGGACCCTGCTCTGGGCGGAGGAATATGTCCCAGATAGCACTGGGGACTCTTTAAGGAA
AGAAGGATGGAGAAAGAGAAAGGGAGTAGAGGCGGCCACGACCTGGTGAACACCTAGGACGCACCATTCT
CACAAAGGGAGTTTTCCACACGGACACCCCCCTCCTCACCACAGCCCTGCCAGGACGGGGCTGGCTACTG
GCCTTATCTCACAGGTAAAACTGACGCACGGAGGAACAATATAAATTGGGGACTAGAAAGGTGAAGAGCC
AAAGTTAGAACTCAGGACCAACTTATTCTGATTTTGTTTTTCCAAACTGCTTCTCCTCTTGGGAAGTGTA
AGGAAGCTGCAGCACCAGGATCAGTGAAACGCACCAGACAGCCGCGTCAGAGCAGCTCAGGTTCTGGGAG
AGGGTAGCGCAGGGTGGCCACTGAGAACCGGGCAGGTCACGCATCCCCCCCTTCCCTCCCACCCCCTGCC
AAGCTCTCCCTCCCAGGATCCTCTCTGGCTCCATCGTAAGCAAACCTTAGAGGTTCTGGCAAGGAGAGAG
ATGGCTCCAGGAAATGGGGGTGTGTCACCAGATAAGGAATCTGCCTAACAGGAGGTGGGGGTTAGACCCA
ATATCAGGAGACTAGGAAGGAGGAGGCCTAAGGATGGGGCTTTTCTGTCACCAATCCTGTCCCTAGTAGC
GGCCGCGAAGTTCCTATACTTTCTAGAGAATAGGAACTTCTTCGATCTCGAGTGTACAGCATCATCGTCG
ACATTGATTATTGACTAGCTAGTTATTAATAGTAATCAATTACGGGGTCATTAGTTCATAGCCCATATAT
GGAGTTCCGCGTTACATAACTTACGGTAAATGGCCCGCCTGGCTGACCGCCCAACGACCCCCGCCCATTG
ACGTCAATAATGACGTATGTTCCCATAGTAACGCCAATAGGGACTTTCCATTGACGTCAATGGGTGGAGT
ATTTACGGTAAACTGCCCACTTGGCAGTACATCAAGTGTATCATATGCCAAGTACGCCCCCTATTGACGT
CAATGACGGTAAATGGCCCGCCTGGCATTATGCCCAGTACATGACCTTATGGGACTTTCCTACTTGGCAG
TACATCTACGTATTAGTCATCGCTATTACCATGATGGTCGAGGTGAGCCCCACGTTCTGCTTCACTCTCC
CCATCTCCCCCCCCTCCCCACCCCCAATTTTGTATTTATTTATTTTTTAATTATTTTGTGCAGCGATGGG
GGCGGGGGGGGGGGGGGGGCGCGCGCCAGGCGGGGCGGGGCGGGGCGAGGGGCGGGGCGGGGCGAGGCGG
AGAGGTGCGGCGGCAGCCAATCAGAGCGGCGCGCTCCGAAAGTTTCCTTTTATGGCGAGGCGGCGGCGGC
GGCGGCCCTATAAAAAGCGAAGCGCGCGGCGGGCGGGAGTCGCTGCGCGCTGCCTTCGCCCCGTGCCCCG
CTCCGCCGCCGCCTCGCGCCGCCCGCCCCGGCTCTGACTGACCGCGTTACTCCCACAGGTGAGCGGGCGG
GACGGCCCTTCTCCTCCGGGCTGTAATTAGCGCTTGGTTTAATGACGGCTTGTTTCTTTTCTGTGGCTGC
GTGAAAGCCTTGAGGGGCTCCGGGAGGGCCCTTTGTGCGGGGGGAGCGGCTCGGGGGGTGCGTGCGTGTG
TGTGTGCGTGGGGAGCGCCGCGTGCGGCTCCGCGCTGCCCGGCGGCTGTGAGCGCTGCGGGCGCGGCGCG
GGGCTTTGTGCGCTCCGCAGTGTGCGCGAGGGGAGCGCGGCCGGGGGCGGTGCCCCGCGGTGCGGGGGGG
GCTGCGAGGGGAACAAAGGCTGCGTGCGGGGTGTGTGCGTGGGGGGGTGAGCAGGGGGTGTGGGCGCGTC
GGTCGGGCTGCAACCCCCCCTGCACCCCCCTCCCCGAGTTGCTGAGCACGGCCCGGCTTCGGGTGCGGGG
CTCCGTACGGGGCGTGGCGCGGGGCTCGCCGTGCCGGGCGGGGGGTGGCGGCAGGTGGGGGTGCCGGGCG
GGGCGGGGCCGCCTCGGGCCGGGGAGGGCTCGGGGGAGGGGCGCGGCGGCCCCCGGAGCGCCGGCGGCTG
TCGAGGCGCGGCGAGCCGCAGCCATTGCCTTTTATGGTAATCGTGCGAGAGGGCGCAGGGACTTCCTTTG
TCCCAAATCTGTGCGGAGCCGAAATCTGGGAGGCGCCGCCGCACCCCCTCTAGCGGGCGCGGGGCGAAGC
GGTGCGGCGCCGGCAGGAAGGAAATGGGCGGGGAGGGCCTTCGTGCGTCGCCGCGCCGCCGTCCCCTTCT
CCCTCTCCAGCCTCGGGGCTGTCCGCGGGGGGACGGCTGCCTTCGGGGGGGACGGGGCAGGGCGGGGTTC
GGCTTCTGGCGTGTGACCGGCGGCTCTAGAGCCTCTGCTAACCATGTTCATGCCTTCTTCTTTTTCCTAC
AGCTCCTGGGCAACGTGCTGGTTATTGTGCTGTCTCATCATTTTGGCAAAGAATTCATTTAAATATGCAT
ACGTATACCAATTGATATCACCGGTGCCACCATGGTGAGCAAGGGCGAGGAGGTCATCAAAGAGTTCATG
CGCTTCAAGGTGCGCATGGAGGGCTCCATGAACGGCCACGAGTTCGAGATCGAGGGCGAGGGCGAGGGCC
GCCCCTACGAGGGCACCCAGACCGCCAAGCTGAAGGTGACCAAGGGCGGCCCCCTGCCCTTCGCCTGGGA
CATCCTGTCCCCCCAGTTCATGTACGGCTCCAAGGCGTACGTGAAGCACCCCGCCGACATCCCCGATTAC
AAGAAGCTGTCCTTCCCCGAGGGCTTCAAGTGGGAGCGCGTGATGAACTTCGAGGACGGCGGTCTGGTGA
CCGTGACCCAGGACTCCTCCCTGCAGGACGGCACGCTGATCTACAAGGTGAAGATGCGCGGCACCAACTT
CCCCCCCGACGGCCCCGTAATGCAGAAGAAGACCATGGGCTGGGAGGCCTCCACCGAGCGCCTGTACCCC
CGCGACGGCGTGCTGAAGGGCGAGATCCACCAGGCCCTGAAGCTGAAGGACGGCGGCCACTACCTGGTGG
AGTTCAAGACCATCTACATGGCCAAGAAGCCCGTGCAACTGCCCGGCTACTACTACGTGGACACCAAGCT
GGACATCACCTCCCACAACGAGGACTACACCATCGTGGAACAGTACGAGCGCTCCGAGGGCCGCCACCAC
CTGTTCCTGGGGCATGGCACCGGCAGCACCGGCAGCGGCAGCTCCGGCACCGCCTCCTCCGAGGACAACA
ACATGGCCGTCATCAAAGAGTTCATGCGCTTCAAGGTGCGCATGGAGGGCTCCATGAACGGCCACGAGTT
CGAGATCGAGGGCGAGGGCGAGGGCCGCCCCTACGAGGGCACCCAGACCGCCAAGCTGAAGGTGACCAAG
GGCGGCCCCCTGCCCTTCGCCTGGGACATCCTGTCCCCCCAGTTCATGTACGGCTCCAAGGCGTACGTGA
AGCACCCCGCCGACATCCCCGATTACAAGAAGCTGTCCTTCCCCGAGGGCTTCAAGTGGGAGCGCGTGAT
GAACTTCGAGGACGGCGGTCTGGTGACCGTGACCCAGGACTCCTCCCTGCAGGACGGCACGCTGATCTAC
AAGGTGAAGATGCGCGGCACCAACTTCCCCCCCGACGGCCCCGTAATGCAGAAGAAGACCATGGGCTGGG
AGGCCTCCACCGAGCGCCTGTACCCCCGCGACGGCGTGCTGAAGGGCGAGATCCACCAGGCCCTGAAGCT
GAAGGACGGCGGCCACTACCTGGTGGAGTTCAAGACCATCTACATGGCCAAGAAGCCCGTGCAACTGCCC
GGCTACTACTACGTGGACACCAAGCTGGACATCACCTCCCACAACGAGGACTACACCATCGTGGAACAGT
ACGAGCGCTCCGAGGGCCGCCACCACCTGTTCCTGTACGGCATGGACGAGCTGTACAAGGGTGGTGGCTC
GGGGGGAGGAGCGACAAACTTTAGCTTGCTGAAGCAAGCTGGTGACGTTGAGGAGAATCCCGGACCAGGA
TTCACGCGTATGAAAAAGCCTGAACTCACCGCGACGTCTGTCGAGAAGTTTCTGATCGAAAAGTTCGACA
GCGTCTCCGACCTGATGCAGCTCTCGGAGGGCGAAGAATCTCGTGCTTTCAGCTTCGATGTAGGAGGGCG
TGGATATGTCCTGCGGGTAAATAGCTGCGCCGATGGTTTCTACAAAGATCGTTATGTTTATCGGCACTTT
GCATCGGCCGCGCTCCCGATTCCGGAAGTGCTTGACATTGGGGAATTCAGCGAGAGCCTGACCTATTGCA
TCTCCCGCCGTGCACAGGGTGTCACGTTGCAAGACCTGCCTGAAACCGAACTGCCCGCTGTTCTGCAGCC
GGTCGCGGAGGCCATGGATGCGATCGCTGCGGCCGATCTTAGCCAGACGAGCGGGTTCGGCCCATTCGGA
CCGCAAGGAATCGGTCAATACACTACATGGCGTGATTTCATATGCGCGATTGCTGATCCCCATGTGTATC
ACTGGCAAACTGTGATGGACGACACCGTCAGTGCGTCCGTCGCGCAGGCTCTCGATGAGCTGATGCTTTG
GGCCGAGGACTGCCCCGAAGTCCGGCACCTCGTGCACGCGGATTTCGGCTCCAACAATGTCCTGACGGAC
AATGGCCGCATAACAGCGGTCATTGACTGGAGCGAGGCGATGTTCGGGGATTCCCAATACGAGGTCGCCA
ACATCTTCTTCTGGAGGCCGTGGTTGGCTTGTATGGAGCAGCAGACGCGCTACTTCGAGCGGAGGCATCC
GGAGCTTGCAGGATCGCCGCGGCTCCGGGCGTATATGCTCCGCATTGGTCTTGACCAACTCTATCAGAGC
TTGGTTGACGGCAATTTCGATGATGCAGCTTGGGCGCAGGGTCGATGCGACGCAATCGTCCGATCCGGAG
CCGGGACTGTCGGGCGTACACAAATCGCCCGCAGAAGCGCGGCCGTCTGGACCGATGGCTGTGTAGAAGT
ACTCGCCGATAGTGGAAACCGACGCCCCAGCACTCGTCCGAGGGCAAAGGAATAGCACGTGCTACGAGAT
TTCGATTCCACCGCCGCCTTCTATGAAAGGTTGGGCTTCGGAATCGTTTTCCGGGACGCCGGCTGGATGA
TCCTCCAGCGCGGGGATCTCATGCTGGAGTTCTTCGCCCACCCCAACTTGTTTATTGCAGCTTATAATGG
TTACAAATAAAGCAATAGCATCACAAATTTCACAAATAAAGCATTTTTTTCACTGCATTCTAGTTGTGGT
TTGTCCAAACTCATCAATGTATCTTATCATGTCTGTTCGAACTAGTGTCGAGTGCTATTGTCTTCCCAAT
CCTCCCCCTTGCTGTCCTGCCCCACCCCACCCCCCAGAATAGAATGACACCTACTCAGACAATGCGATGC
AATTTCCTCATTTTATTAGGAAAGGACAGTGGGAGTGGCACCTTCCAGGGTCAAGGAAGGCACGGGGGAG
GGGCAAACAACAGATGGCTGGCAACTAGAAGGCACAGTCGAGGCTGATCAGCGGGTTTAAACGGGCCCTC
TAGAGTCGGTGGGCCTCGGGGGCGGGTGCGGGGTCGGCGGGGCCGCCCCGGGTGGCTTCGGTCGGAGCCA
TGGGGTCGTGCGCTCCTTTCGGTCGGGCGCTGCGGGTCGTGGGGCGGGCGTCAGGCACCGGGCTTGCGGG
TCATGCACCAGGTGCGCGGTCCTTCGGGCACCTCGACGTCGGCGGTGACGGTGAAGCCGAGCCGCTCGTA
GAAGGGGAGGTTGCGGGGCGCGGAGGTCTCCAGGAAGGCGGGCACCCCGGCGCGCTCGGCCGCCTCCACT
CCGGGGAGCACGACGGCGCTGCCCAGACCCTTGCCCTGGTGGTCGGGCGAGACGCCGACGGTGGCCAGGA
ACCACGCGGGCTCCTTGGGCCGGTGCGGCGCCAGGAGGCCTTCCATCTGTTGCTGCGCGGCCAGCCGGGA
ACCGCTCAACTCGGCCATGCGCGGGCCGATCTCGGCGAACACCGCCCCCGCTTCGACGCTCTCCGGCGTG
GTCCAGACCGCCACCGCGGCGCCGTCGTCCGCGACCCACACCTTGCCGATGTCGAGCCCGACGCGCGTGA
GGAAGAGTTCTTGCAGCTCGGTGACCCGCTCGATGTGGCGGTCCGGGTCGACGGTGTGGCGCGTGGCGGG
GTAGTCGGCGAACGCGGCGGCGAGGGTGCGTACGGCCCGGGGGACGTCGTCGCGGGTGGCGAGGCGCACC
GTGGGCTTGTACTCGGTCATTTCGAGCCTAGGGCCGGGATTCTCCTCCACGTCACCGCATGTTAGAAGAC
TTCCTCTGCCCTCTCCGCTGCCAGATCTGAGGCCCTGTGGGAGGAAGAGAAGAGGTCAGGCCGAAGTTCC
TATACTATTTGAAGAATAGGAACTTCAAGCTTGCCCCACTGTGGGGTGGAGGGGACAGATAAAAGTACCC
AGAACCAGAGCCACATTAACCGGCCCTGGGAATATAAGGTGGTCCCAGCTCGGGGACACAGGATCCCTGG
AGGCAGCAAACATGCTGTCCTGAAGTGGACATAGGGGCCCGGGTTGGAGGAAGAAGACTAGCTGAGCTCT
CGGACCCCTGGAAGATGCCATGACAGGGGGCTGGAAGAGCTAGCACAGACTAGAGAGGTAAGGGGGGTAG
GGGAGCTGCCCAAATGAAAGGAGTGAGAGGTGACCCGAATCCACAGGAGAACGGGGTGTCCAGGCAAAGA
AAGCAAGAGGATGGAGAGGTGGCTAAAGCCAGGGAGACGGGGTACTTTGGGGTTGTCCAGAAAAACGGTG
ATGATGCAGGCCTACAAGAAGGGGAGGCGGGACGCAAGGGAGACATCCGTCGGAGAAGGCCATCCTAAGA
AACGAGAGATGGCACAGGCCCCAGAAGGAGAAGGAAAAGGGAACCCAGCGAGTGAAGACGGCATGGGGTT
GGGTGAGGGAGGAGAGATGCCCGGAGAGGACCCAGACACGGGGAGGATCCGCTCAGAGGACATCACGTGG
TGCAGCGCCGAGAAGGAAGTGCTCCGGAAAGAGCATCCTTGGGCAGCAACACAGCAGAGAGCAAGGGGAA
GAGGGAGTGGAGGAAGACGGAACCTGAAGGAGGCGGCAGGGAAGGATCTGGGCCAGCCGTAGAGGTGACC
CAGGCCACAAGCTGCAGACAGAAAGCGGCACAGGCCCAGGGGAGAGAATGCTGGTCAGAGAAAGCAGGTA
CCCAATTCGCCCTATAGTGAGTCGTATTACGCGCGCTCACTGGCCGTCGTTTTACAACGTCGTGACTGGG
AAAACCCTGGCGTTACCCAACTTAATCGCCTTGCAGCACATCCCCCTTTCGCCAGCTGGCGTAATAGCGA
AGAGGCCCGCACCGATCGCCCTTCCCAACAGTTGCGCAGCCTGAATGGCGAATGGG
[124 nt withheld, positions 7617-7740]
C
[91 nt withheld, positions 7742-7832]
A
[49 nt withheld, positions 7834-7882]
CCTTTGACGTTGGAGTCCACGTTCTTT
[37 nt withheld, positions 7910-7946]
ACCCTATCTCGGTCTATTCTTTTGATTTATAAGGGATTTTGCCGATTTCGGCCTATTGGTTAAAAAATGA
GCTGATTTAACAAAAATTTAACGCGAATTTTAACAAAATATTAACGCTTACAATTTAGGTGGCACTTTTC
GGGGAAATGTGCGCGGAACCCCTATTTGTTTATTTTTCTAAATACATTCAAATATGTATCCGCTCATGAG
ACAATAACCCTGATAAATGCTTCAATAATATTGAAAAAGGAAGAGTATGAGTATTCAACATTTCCGTGTC
GCCCTTATTCCCTTTTTTGCGGCATTTTGCCTTCCTGTTTTTGCTCACCCAGAAACGCTGGTGAAAGTAA
AAGATGCTGAAGATCAGTTGGGTGCACGAGTGGGTTACATCGAACTGGATCTCAACAGCGGTAAGATCCT
TGAGAGTTTTCGCCCCGAAGAACGTTTTCCAATGATGAGCACTTTTAAAGTTCTGCTATGTGGCGCGGTA
TTATCCCGTATTGACGCCGGGCAAGAGCAACTCGGTCGCCGCATACACTATTCTCAGAATGACTTGGTTG
AGTACTCACCAGTCACAGAAAAGCATCTTACGGATGGCATGACAGTAAGAGAATTATGCAGTGCTGCCAT
AACCATGAGTGATAACACTGCGGCCAACTTACTTCTGACAACGATCGGAGGACCGAAGGAGCTAACCGCT
TTTTTGCACAACATGGGGGATCATGTAACTCGCCTTGATCGTTGGGAACCGGAGCTGAATGAAGCCATAC
CAAACGACGAGCGTGACACCACGATGCCTGTAGCAATGGCAACAACGTTGCGCAAACTATTAACTGGCGA
ACTACTTACTCTAGCTTCCCGGCAACAATTAATAGACTGGATGGAGGCGGATAAAGTTGCAGGACCACTT
CTGCGCTCGGCCCTTCCGGCTGGCTGGTTTATTGCTGATAAATCTGGAGCCGGTGAGCGTGGGTCTCGCG
GTATCATTGCAGCACTGGGGCCAGATGGTAAGCCCTCCCGTATCGTAGTTATCTACACGACGGGGAGTCA
GGCAACTATGGATGAACGAAATAGACAGATCGCTGAGATAGGTGCCTCACTGATTAAGCATTGGTAACTG
TCAGACCAAGTTTACTCATATATACTTTAGATTGATTTAAAACTTCATTTTTAATTTAAAAGGATCTAGG
TGAAGATCCTTTTTGATAATCTCATGACCAAAATCCCTTAACGTGAGTTTTCGTTCCACTGAGCGTCAGA
CCCCGTAGAAAAGATCAAAGGATCTTCTTGAGATCCTTTTTTTCTGCGCGTAATCTGCTGCTTGCAAACA
AAAAAACCACCGCTACCAGCGGTGGTTTGTTTGCCGGATCAAGAGCTACCAACTCTTTTTCCGAAGGTAA
CTGGCTTCAGCAGAGCGCAGATACCAAATACTGTTCTTCTAGTGTAGCCGTAGTTAGGCCACCACTTCAA
GAACTCTGTAGCACCGCCTACATACCTCGCTCTGCTAATCCTGTTACCAGTGGCTGCTGCCAGTGGCGAT
AAGTCGTGTCTTACCGGGTTGGACTCAAGACGATAGTTACCGGATAAGGCGCAGCGGTCGGGCTGAACGG
GGGGTTCGTGCACACAGCCCAGCTTGGAGCGAACGACCTACACCGAACTGAGATACCTACAGCGTGAGCT
ATGAGAAAGCGCCACGCTTCCCGAAGGGAGAAAGGCGGACAGGTATCCGGTAAGCGGCAGGGTCGGAACA
GGAGAGCGCACGAGGGAGCTTCCAGGGGGAAACGCCTGGTATCTTTATAGTCCTGTCGGGTTTCGCCACC
TCTGACTTGAGCGTCGATTTTTGTGATGCTCGTCAGGGGGGCGGAGCCTATGGAAAAACGCCAGCAACGC
GGCCTTTTTACGGTTCCTGGCCTTTTGCTGGCCTTTTGCTCACATGTTCTTTCCTGCGTTATCCCCTGAT
TCTGTGGATAACCGTATTACCGCCTTTGAGTGAGCTGATACCGCTCGCCGCAGCCGAACGACCGAGCGCA
GCGAGTCAGTGAGCGAGGAAGCGGAAGAGCGCCCAATACGCAAACCGCCTCTCCCCGCGCGTTGGCCGAT
TCATTAATGCAGCTGGCACGACAGGTTTCCCGACTGGAAAGCGGGCAGTGAGCGCAACGCAATTAATGTG
AGTTAGCTCACTCATTAGGCACCCCAGGCTTTACACTTTATGCTTCCGGCTCGTATGTTGTGTGGAATTG
TGAGCGGATAACAATTTCACACAGGAAACAGCTATGACCATGATTACGCCAAGCGCGCAATTAACCCTCA
CTAAAGGGAACAAAAGCTGGAGCTCCACCGCGGTGG
